>Addgene plasmid #118299 | GFP-ERK2 T183AY185F | addgene full sequence | sequence record 356966 | Addgene NGS Result
GTATTACCGCCATGCATTAGTTATTAATAGTAATCAATTACGGGGTCATTAGTTCATAGCCCATATATGG
AGTTCCGCGTTACATAACTTACGGTAAATGGCCCGCCTGGCTGACCGCCCAACGACCCCCGCCCATTGAC
GTCAATAATGACGTATGTTCCCATAGTAACGCCAATAGGGACTTTCCATTGACGTCAATGGGTGGAGTAT
TTACGGTAAACTGCCCACTTGGCAGTACATCAAGTGTATCATATGCCAAGTACGCCCCCTATTGACGTCA
ATGACGGTAAATGGCCCGCCTGGCATTATGCCCAGTACATGACCTTATGGGACTTTCCTACTTGGCAGTA
CATCTACGTATTAGTCATCGCTATTACCATGGTGATGCGGTTTTGGCAGTACATCAATGGGCGTGGATAG
CGGTTTGACTCACGGGGATTTCCAAGTCTCCACCCCATTGACGTCAATGGGAGTTTGTTTTGGCACCAAA
ATCAACGGGACTTTCCAAAATGTCGTAACAACTCCGCCCCATTGACGCAAATGGGCGGTAGGCGTGTACG
GTGGGAGGTCTATATAAGCAGAGCTGGTTTAGTGAACCGTCAGATCCGCTAGCGCTACCGGTCGCCACCA
TGGTGAGCAAGGGCGAGGAGCTGTTCACCGGGGTGGTGCCCATCCTGGTCGAGCTGGACGGCGACGTAAA
CGGCCACAAGTTCAGCGTGTCCGGCGAGGGCGAGGGCGATGCCACCTACGGCAAGCTGACCCTGAAGTTC
ATCTGCACCACCGGCAAGCTGCCCGTGCCCTGGCCCACCCTCGTGACCACCCTGACCTACGGCGTGCAGT
GCTTCAGCCGCTACCCCGACCACATGAAGCAGCACGACTTCTTCAAGTCCGCCATGCCCGAAGGCTACGT
CCAGGAGCGCACCATCTTCTTCAAGGACGACGGCAACTACAAGACCCGCGCCGAGGTGAAGTTCGAGGGC
GACACCCTGGTGAACCGCATCGAGCTGAAGGGCATCGACTTCAAGGAGGACGGCAACATCCTGGGGCACA
AGCTGGAGTACAACTACAACAGCCACAACGTCTATATCATGGCCGACAAGCAGAAGAACGGCATCAAGGT
GAACTTCAAGATCCGCCACAACATCGAGGACGGCAGCGTGCAGCTCGCCGACCACTACCAGCAGAACACC
CCCATCGGCGACGGCCCCGTGCTGCTGCCCGACAACCACTACCTGAGCACCCAGTCCGCCCTGAGCAAAG
ACCCCAACGAGAAGCGCGATCACATGGTCCTGCTGGAGTTCGTGACCGCCGCCGGGATCACTCTCGGCAT
GGACGAGCTGTACAAGTCCGGACTCAGATCTCGAGCGGCGGCGGCGGCGGCGGGCCCGGAGATGGTCCGC
GGGCAGGTGTTTGACGTAGGGCCGCGCTACACCAACCTCTCGTACATCGGAGAAGGCGCCTACGGCATGG
TTTGCTCTGCTTATGATAATCTCAACAAAGTTCGAGTTGCTATCAAGAAAATCAGTCCTTTTGAGCACCA
GACCTACTGTCAAAGAACCCTAAGAGAGATAAAAATCTTACTGCGCTTCAGACATGAGAACATCATTGGC
ATCAATGACATCATCCGGGCACCAACCATTGAGCAAATGAAAGATGTATATATAGTACAGGACCTCATGG
AGACGGACCTTTACAAGCTCTTGAAGACACAGCACCTCAGCAATGACCACATCTGCTATTTTCTTTATCA
GATCCTGAGAGGGCTAAAGTATATCCATTCAGCTAACGTTCTGCACCGTGACCTCAAGCCTTCCAACCTC
CTGCTGAACACCACTTGTGATCTCAAGATCTGTGACTTTGGCCTTGCCCGTGTTGCAGATCCAGATCATG
ATCACACAGGGTTCTTGGCAGAATTTGTCGCGACGCGTTGGTACAGAGCTCCAGAAATTATGTTAAATTC
CAAGGGTTATACCAAGTCCATTGATATTTGGTCTGTGGGCTGCATCCTGGCAGAGATGCTATCCAACAGG
CCTATCTTCCCAGGAAAGCATTACCTTGACCAGCTGAATCACATCCTGGGTATTCTTGGATCTCCATCAC
AGGAAGATCTGAATTGTATAATAAATTTAAAAGCTAGAAACTATTTGCTTTCTCTCCCGCACAAAAATAA
GGTGCCATGGAACAGGTTGTTCCCAAATGCTGACTCCAAAGCTCTGGATTTACTGGATAAAATGTTGACA
TTTAACCCTCACAAGAGGATTGAAGTTGAACAGGCTCTGGCCCACCCATACCTGGAGCAGTATTATGACC
CAAGTGATGAGCCCATTGCTGAAGCGCCATTCAAGTTTGACATGGAGTTGGACGACTTACCTAAGGAGAA
GCTCAAAGAACTCATTTTTGAAGAGACTGCTAGATTCCAGCCAGGATACAGATCTTAGAGGATCCACCGG
ATCTAGATAACTGATCATAATCAGCCATACCACATTTGTAGAGGTTTTACTTGCTTTAAAAAACCTCCCA
CACCTCCCCCTGAACCTGAAACATAAAATGAATGCAATTGTTGTTGTTAACTTGTTTATTGCAGCTTATA
ATGGTTACAAATAAAGCAATAGCATCACAAATTTCACAAATAAAGCATTTTTTTCACTGCATTCTAGTTG
TGGTTTGTCCAAACTCATCAATGTATCTTAACGCGTAAATTGTAAGCGTTAATATTTTGTTAAAATTCGC
GTTAAATTTTTGTTAAATCAGCTCATTTTTTAACCAATAGGCCGAAATCGGCAAAATCCCTTATAAATCA
AAAGAATAGACCGAGATAGGGT
[37 nt withheld, positions 2823-2859]
AAAGAACGTGGACTCCAACGTCAAAGG
[49 nt withheld, positions 2887-2935]
T
[91 nt withheld, positions 2937-3027]
G
[124 nt withheld, positions 3029-3152]
CAGGTGGCACTTTTCGGGGAAATGTGCGCGGAACCCCTATTTGTTTATTTTTCTAAATACATTCAAATAT
GTATCCGCTCATGAGACAATAACCCTGATAAATGCTTCAATAATATTGAAAAAGGAAGAGTCCTGAGGCG
GAAAGAACCAGCTGTGGAATGTGTGTCAGTTAGGGTGTGGAAAGTCCCCAGGCTCCCCAGCAGGCAGAAG
TATGCAAAGCATGCATCTCAATTAGTCAGCAACCAGGTGTGGAAAGTCCCCAGGCTCCCCAGCAGGCAGA
AGTATGCAAAGCATGCATCTCAATTAGTCAGCAACCATAGTCCCGCCCCTAACTCCGCCCATCCCGCCCC
TAACTCCGCCCAGTTCCGCCCATTCTCCGCCCCATGGCTGACTAATTTTTTTTATTTATGCAGAGGCCGA
GGCCGCCTCGGCCTCTGAGCTATTCCAGAAGTAGTGAGGAGGCTTTTTTGGAGGCCTAGGCTTTTGCAAA
GATCGATCAAGAGACAGGATGAGGATCGTTTCGCATGATTGAACAAGATGGATTGCACGCAGGTTCTCCG
GCCGCTTGGGTGGAGAGGCTATTCGGCTATGACTGGGCACAACAGACAATCGGCTGCTCTGATGCCGCCG
TGTTCCGGCTGTCAGCGCAGGGGCGCCCGGTTCTTTTTGTCAAGACCGACCTGTCCGGTGCCCTGAATGA
ACTGCAAGACGAGGCAGCGCGGCTATCGTGGCTGGCCACGACGGGCGTTCCTTGCGCAGCTGTGCTCGAC
GTTGTCACTGAAGCGGGAAGGGACTGGCTGCTATTGGGCGAAGTGCCGGGGCAGGATCTCCTGTCATCTC
ACCTTGCTCCTGCCGAGAAAGTATCCATCATGGCTGATGCAATGCGGCGGCTGCATACGCTTGATCCGGC
TACCTGCCCATTCGACCACCAAGCGAAACATCGCATCGAGCGAGCACGTACTCGGATGGAAGCCGGTCTT
GTCGATCAGGATGATCTGGACGAAGAGCATCAGGGGCTCGCGCCAGCCGAACTGTTCGCCAGGCTCAAGG
CGAGCATGCCCGACGGCGAGGATCTCGTCGTGACCCATGGCGATGCCTGCTTGCCGAATATCATGGTGGA
AAATGGCCGCTTTTCTGGATTCATCGACTGTGGCCGGCTGGGTGTGGCGGACCGCTATCAGGACATAGCG
TTGGCTACCCGTGATATTGCTGAAGAGCTTGGCGGCGAATGGGCTGACCGCTTCCTCGTGCTTTACGGTA
TCGCCGCTCCCGATTCGCAGCGCATCGCCTTCTATCGCCTTCTTGACGAGTTCTTCTGAGCGGGACTCTG
GGGTTCGAAATGACCGACCAAGCGACGCCCAACCTGCCATCACGAGATTTCGATTCCACCGCCGCCTTCT
ATGAAAGGTTGGGCTTCGGAATCGTTTTCCGGGACGCCGGCTGGATGATCCTCCAGCGCGGGGATCTCAT
GCTGGAGTTCTTCGCCCACCCTAGGGGGAGGCTAACTGAAACACGGAAGGAGACAATACCGGAAGGAACC
CGCGCTATGACGGCAATAAAAAGACAGAATAAAACGCACGGTGTTGGGTCGTTTGTTCATAAACGCGGGG
TTCGGTCCCAGGGCTGGCACTCTGTCGATACCCCACCGAGACCCCATTGGGGCCAATACGCCCGCGTTTC
TTCCTTTTCCCCACCCCACCCCCCAAGTTCGGGTGAAGGCCCAGGGCTCGCAGCCAACGTCGGGGCGGCA
GGCCCTGCCATAGCCTCAGGTTACTCATATATACTTTAGATTGATTTAAAACTTCATTTTTAATTTAAAA
GGATCTAGGTGAAGATCCTTTTTGATAATCTCATGACCAAAATCCCTTAACGTGAGTTTTCGTTCCACTG
AGCGTCAGACCCCGTAGAAAAGATCAAAGGATCTTCTTGAGATCCTTTTTTTCTGCGCGTAATCTGCTGC
TTGCAAACAAAAAAACCACCGCTACCAGCGGTGGTTTGTTTGCCGGATCAAGAGCTACCAACTCTTTTTC
CGAAGGTAACTGGCTTCAGCAGAGCGCAGATACCAAATACTGTTCTTCTAGTGTAGCCGTAGTTAGGCCA
CCACTTCAAGAACTCTGTAGCACCGCCTACATACCTCGCTCTGCTAATCCTGTTACCAGTGGCTGCTGCC
AGTGGCGATAAGTCGTGTCTTACCGGGTTGGACTCAAGACGATAGTTACCGGATAAGGCGCAGCGGTCGG
GCTGAACGGGGGGTTCGTGCACACAGCCCAGCTTGGAGCGAACGACCTACACCGAACTGAGATACCTACA
GCGTGAGCTATGAGAAAGCGCCACGCTTCCCGAAGGGAGAAAGGCGGACAGGTATCCGGTAAGCGGCAGG
GTCGGAACAGGAGAGCGCACGAGGGAGCTTCCAGGGGGAAACGCCTGGTATCTTTATAGTCCTGTCGGGT
TTCGCCACCTCTGACTTGAGCGTCGATTTTTGTGATGCTCGTCAGGGGGGCGGAGCCTATGGAAAAACGC
CAGCAACGCGGCCTTTTTACGGTTCCTGGCCTTTTGCTGGCCTTTTGCTCACATGTTCTTTCCTGCGTTA
TCCCCTGATTCTGTGGATAACC
Features (pLannotate 1.2.2; 15 found; start..end, strand, type, name):
     78..381     +  enhancer       CMV enhancer: human cytomegalovirus immediate early enhancer
    382..585     +  promoter       CMV promoter: human cytomegalovirus (CMV) immediate early promoter
    630..1346    +  CDS            EGFP: EGFP is a basic (constitutively fluorescent) green fluorescent protein published in 1996, derived from Aequorea victoria. It is reported to be a rapidly-maturing weak dimer with moderate acid sensitivity.
   1347..1366    +  misc_feature   MCS (fragment): multiple cloning site
   1365..2435    +  CDS            Mapk1: MK01_MOUSE - Also known as Erk2, Mapk, Prkm1. Experimental evidence at protein level: Swiss-Prot protein existence level 1. Acts as a transcriptional repressor. Binds to a [GC]AAA[GC] consensus sequence. Repress the expression of interferon gamma-induced genes. Seems to bind to the promoter of CCL5, DMP1, IFIH1, IFITM1, IRF7, IRF9, LAMP3, OAS1, OAS2, OAS3 and STAT1. Transcriptional activity is independent of kinase activity. From Mus musculus (Mouse).
   2462..2546    +  CDS            large T antigen (fragment): large T antigen from SV40 (simian virus 40)
   2569..2690    +  polyA_signal   SV40 poly(A) signal: SV40 polyadenylation signal
   2724..3152    -  rep_origin     f1 ori (sequence partly withheld): f1 bacteriophage origin of replication; arrow indicates direction of (+) strand synthesis
   3179..3283    +  promoter       AmpR promoter: bla
   3285..3642    +  promoter       SV40 promoter: SV40 enhancer and early promoter
   3677..4471    +  CDS            NeoR/KanR: aminoglycoside phosphotransferase from Tn5; aph(3')-II (or nptII); confers resistance to neomycin, kanamycin, and G418 (Geneticin®)
   4492..4644    +  CDS            ble (fragment): BLE_KLEPN - Experimental evidence at protein level: Swiss-Prot protein existence level 1. Binding protein with a strong affinity to the bleomycin family of antibiotics. Binds to CL990; an antimitotic-antibiotic compound. From Klebsiella pneumoniae.
   4703..4750    +  polyA_signal   HSV TK poly(A) signal: herpes simplex virus thymidine kinase polyadenylation signal (Cole and Stacy, 1985)
   4841..4857    -  polyA_signal   bGH poly(A) signal (fragment): bovine growth hormone polyadenylation signal
   5079..5667    +  rep_origin     ori: high-copy-number ColE1/pMB1/pBR322/pUC origin of replication
