[The description below was written by a language model from this plasmid's Addgene catalogue record and pLannotate feature annotations shown in this document.]
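Description:
GFP-ERK2 T183AY185F is a mammalian expression plasmid built on the pEGFP-C1 backbone that produces rat ERK2 (Mapk1, p42 MAPK) fused at its N terminus to EGFP. The 5,764-nt sequence shows the human CMV immediate-early enhancer and promoter driving the EGFP coding sequence. This continues through a short remnant of the multiple cloning site into the ERK2 open reading frame, which was inserted between the XhoI and BamHI sites. Transcripts are terminated by the SV40 polyadenylation signal. The automated annotation matched the insert to mouse Mapk1, reflecting the close similarity of the rodent orthologues, but the catalogue entry identifies it as rat.

The insert carries the substitutions T183A and Y185F. These replace the threonine and tyrosine of the activation-loop TEY motif, which MEK normally phosphorylates, so the fusion protein is expected to be a non-phosphorylatable, non-activatable form of ERK2. The associated work used GFP fusions to examine the mechanism of ERK nuclear translocation. In that context the mutant would serve to test by live-cell fluorescence whether activation-loop phosphorylation is needed for changes in localisation, presumably alongside a wild-type GFP-ERK2 fusion.

The plasmid is propagated in E. coli at high copy from a pUC-type ColE1 origin and also carries an f1 origin. A single NeoR/KanR gene (Tn5 aminoglycoside phosphotransferase) sits behind both a bacterial promoter and the SV40 early promoter and is followed by the HSV TK polyadenylation signal. It provides kanamycin selection in bacteria and G418 selection in transfected mammalian cells. The short SV40 large T antigen, ble and bGH poly(A) fragments in the table are minor partial annotation matches within the backbone rather than functional elements.
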