Addgene plasmid #118299: GFP-ERK2 T183AY185F
Purpose: Expression of Rat ERK2
Depositing lab: Philip Stork. Depositing organization: Oregon Health & Science University. Publication: Examining the mechanism of Erk nuclear translocation using green fluorescent protein. Horgan AM, Stork PJ. Exp Cell Res. 2003 May 1;285(2):208-20. S0014482703000375 PubMed 12706116.
Backbone
  Vector backbone: peGFP-C1
  Backbone manufacturer: clontech
  Vector type: Mammalian Expression
Growth in bacteria
  Bacterial resistance: Kanamycin, 50 μg/mL
  Growth temperature: 37°C
  Growth strain: DH5alpha
  Copy number: High Copy
Gene/Insert
  Gene/Insert name: ERK2 T183AY185F
  Species: R. norvegicus (rat)
  Insert size (bp): 1077
  Mutation: T183AY185F
  Entrez Gene: Mapk1 (a.k.a. ERK-2, ERT1, Erk2, p42-MAPK)
  Tag / fusion protein: GFP (N terminal on backbone)
  Cloning method: Restriction Enzyme; 5′ cloning site XhoI (unknown if destroyed); 3′ cloning site BamHI (unknown if destroyed)
  Sequencing primers: 5′ EGFP-C
Terms and licenses: Academic/Nonprofit Terms; Industry Terms: Not Available to Industry
Depositor comments: ERK2 constructs were subcloned into pEGFP-C1 with XhoI and BamHI (GFP-XhoI-ERK-BamHI)
How to cite: GFP-ERK2 T183AY185F was a gift from Philip Stork (Addgene plasmid # 118299 ; http://n2t.net/addgene:118299 ; RRID:Addgene_118299)
